>Addgene plasmid #204443 | Control-2 | addgene full sequence | sequence record 404955 | Addgene NGS Result
CGTCAATGGGAGTTTGTTTTGGCACCAAAATCAACGGGACTTTCCAAAATGTCGTAACAACTCCGCCCCA
TTGACGCAAATGGGCGGTAGGCGTGTACGGTGGGAGGTCTATATAAGCAGAGCTGGTTTAGTGAACCGTC
AGATCCGCTAGCGCTACCGATGTGGCGACTACGTCGGGCCGCTGTGGCCTGTGAGGTCTGCCAGTCTTTA
GTGAAACACAGCTCTGGAATAAAAGGAAGTTTACCACTACAAAAACTACATCTGGTTTCACGAAGCATTT
ATCATTCACATCATCCTACCTTAAAGCTTCAACGACCCCAATTAAGGACATCCTTTCAGCAGTTCTCTTC
TCTGACAAACCTTCCTTTACGTAAACTGAAATTCTCTCCAATTAAATATGGCTACCAGCCTCGCAGGAAT
TTTTGGCCAGCAAGATTAGCTACGAGACTCTTAAAACTTCGCTATCTCATACTAGGATCGGCTGTTGGGG
GTGGCTACACAGCCAAAAAGACTTTTGATCAGTGGAAAGATATGATACCGGACCTTAGTGAATATAAATG
GATTGTGCCTGACATTGTGTGGGAAATTGATGAGTATATCGATTTTGAGAAAATTAGAAAAGCCCTTCCT
AATTCAGAAGACCTTGTAAAGTTAGCACCAGACTTTGACAAGATTGTTGAAAGCCTTAGCTTATTGAAGG
ACTTTTTTACCTCAGGTTCTCCGGAAGAAACGGCGTTTAGAGCAACAGATCGTGGATCTGAAAGTGACAA
GCATTTTAGAAAGGTGTCAGACAAAGAGAAAATTGACCAACTTCAGGAAGAACTTCTGCACACTCAGTTG
AAGTATCAGAGAATCTTGGAACGATTAGAAAAGGAGAACAAAGAATTGAGAAAATTAGTAGCCCAGAAAG
ATGACAAAGGCATTCATCATAGAAAGCTTAAGAAATCTTTGATTGACATGTATTCTGAAGTTCTTGATGT
TCTCTCTGATTATGATGCCAGTTATAATACGCAAGATCATCTGCCACGGGTTGTTGTGGTTGGAGATCAG
AGTGCTGGAAAGACTAGTGTGTTGGAAATGATTGCCCAAGCTCGAATATTCCCAAGAGGATCTGGGGAGA
TGATGACACGTTCTCCAGTTAAGGTGACTCTGAGTGAAGGTCCTCACCATGTGGCCCTATTTAAAGATAG
TTCTCGGGAGTTTGATCTTACCAAAGAAGAAGATCTTGCAGCATTAAGACATGAAATAGAACTTCGAATG
AGGAAAAATGTGAAAGAAGGCTGTACCGTTAGCCCTGAGACCATATCCTTAAATGTAAAAGGCCCTGGAC
TACAGAGGATGGTGCTTGTTGACTTACCAGGTGTGATTAATACTGTGACATCAGGCATGGCTCCTGACAC
AAAGGAAACTATTTTCAGTATCAGCAAAGCTTACATGCAGAATCCTAATGCCATCATACTGTGTATTCAA
GATGGATCTGTGGATGCTGAACGCAGTATTGTTACAGACTTGGTCAGTCAAATGGACCCTCATGGAAGGA
GAACCATATTCGTTTTGACCAAAGTAGACCTGGCAGAGAAAAATGTAGCCAGTCCAAGCAGGATTCAGCA
GATAATTGAAGGAAAGCTCTTCCCAATGAAAGCTTTAGGTTATTTTGCTGTTGTAACAGGAAAAGGGAAC
AGCTCTGAAAGCATTGAAGCTATAAGAGAATATGAAGAAGAGTTTTTTCAGAATTCAAAGCTCCTAAAGA
CAAGCATGCTAAAGGCACACCAAGTGACTACAAGAAATTTAAGCCTTGCAGTATCAGACTGCTTTTGGAA
AATGGTACGAGAGTCTGTTGAACAACAGGCTGATAGTTTCAAAGCAACACGTTTTAACCTTGAAACTGAA
TGGAAGAATAACTATCCTCGCCTGCGGGAACTTGACCGGAATGAACTATTTGAAAAAGCTAAAAATGAAA
TCCTTGATGAAGTTATCAGTCTGAGCCAGGTTACACCAAAACATTGGGAGGAAATCCTTCAACAATCTTT
GTGGGAAAGAGTATCAACTCATGTGATTGAAAACATCTACCTTCCAGCTGCGCAGACCATGAATTCAGGA
ACTTTTAACACCACAGTGGATATCAAGCTTAAACAGTGGACTGATAAACAACTTCCTAATAAAGCAGTAG
AGGTTGCTTGGGAGACCCTACAAGAAGAATTTTCCCGCTTTATGACAGAACCGAAAGGGAAAGAGCATGA
TGACATATTTGATAAACTTAAAGAGGCCGTTAAGGAAGAAAGTATTAAACGACACAAGTGGAATGACTTT
GCGGAGGACAGCTTGAGGGTTATTCAACACAATGCTTTGGAAGACCGATCCATATCTGATAAACAGCAAT
GGGATGCAGCTATTTATTTTATGGAAGAGGCTCTGCAGGCTCGTCTCAAGGATACTGAAAATGCAATTGA
AAACATGGTGGGTCCAGACTGGAAAAAGAGGTGGTTATACTGGAAGAATCGGACCCAAGAACAGTGTGTT
CACAATGAAACCAAGAATGAATTGGAGAAGATGTTGAAATGTAATGAGGAGCACCCAGCTTATCTTGCAA
GTGATGAAATAACCACAGTCCGGAAGAACCTTGAATCCCGAGGAGTAGAAGTAGATCCAAGCTTGATTAA
GGATACTTGGCATCAAGTTTATAGAAGACATTTTTTAAAAACAGCTCTAAACCATTGTAACCTTTGTCGA
AGAGGTTTTTATTACTACCAAAGGCATTTTGTAGATTCTGAGTTGGAATGCAATGATGTGGTCTTGTTTT
GGCGTATACAGCGCATGCTTGCTATCACCGCAAATACTTTAAGGCAACAACTTACAAATACTGAAGTTAG
GCGATTAGAGAAAAATGTTAAAGAGGTATTGGAAGATTTTGCTGAAGATGGTGAGAAGAAGATTAAATTG
CTTACTGGTAAACGCGTTCAACTGGCGGAAGACCTCAAGAAAGTTAGAGAAATTCAAGAAAAACTTGATG
CTTTCATTGAAGCTCTTCATCAGGAGAAAGGGCTAGCGCTACCGGTCGCCACCATGGTGAGCAAGGGCGA
GGAGCTGTTCACCGGGGTGGTGCCCATCCTGGTCGAGCTGGACGGCGACGTAAACGGCCACAAGTTCAGC
GTGTCCGGCGAGGGCGAGGGCGATGCCACCTACGGCAAGCTGACCCTGAAGTTCATCTGCACCACCGGCA
AGCTGCCCGTGCCCTGGCCCACCCTCGTGACCACCCTGACCTACGGCGTGCAGTGCTTCAGCCGCTACCC
CGACCACATGAAGCAGCACGACTTCTTCAAGTCCGCCATGCCCGAAGGCTACGTCCAGGAGCGCACCATC
TTCTTCAAGGACGACGGCAACTACAAGACCCGCGCCGAGGTGAAGTTCGAGGGCGACACCCTGGTGAACC
GCATCGAGCTGAAGGGCATCGACTTCAAGGAGGACGGCAACATCCTGGGGCACAAGCTGGAGTACAACTA
CAACAGCCACAACGTCTATATCATGGCCGACAAGCAGAAGAACGGCATCAAGGTGAACTTCAAGATCCGC
CACAACATCGAGGACGGCAGCGTGCAGCTCGCCGACCACTACCAGCAGAACACCCCCATCGGCGACGGCC
CCGTGCTGCTGCCCGACAACCACTACCTGAGCACCCAGTCCAAGCTGAGCAAAGACCCCAACGAGAAGCG
CGATCACATGGTCCTGCTGGAGTTCGTGACCGCCGCCGGGATCACTCTCGGCATGGACGAGCTGTACAAG
TAAAGCGGCCGCGACTCTAGATCATAATCAGCCATACCACATTTGTAGAGGTTTTACTTGCTTTAAAAAA
CCTCCCACACCTCCCCCTGAACCTGAAACATAAAATGAATGCAATTGTTGTTGTTAACTTGTTTATTGCA
GCTTATAATGGTTACAAATAAAGCAATAGCATCACAAATTTCACAAATAAAGCATTTTTTTCACTGCATT
CTAGTTGTGGTTTGTCCAAACTCATCAATGTATCTTAAGGCGTAAATTGTAAGCGTTAATATTTTGTTAA
AATTCGCGTTAAATTTTTGTTAAATCAGCTCATTTTTTAACCAATAGGCCGAAATCGGCAAAATCCCTTA
TAAATCAAAAGAATAGACCGAGATAGGGT
[37 nt withheld, positions 4160-4196]
AAAGAACGTGGACTCCAACGTCAAAGG
[49 nt withheld, positions 4224-4272]
T
[91 nt withheld, positions 4274-4364]
G
[124 nt withheld, positions 4366-4489]
CAGGTGGCACTTTTCGGGGAAATGTGCGCGGAACCCCTATTTGTTTATTTTTCTAAATACATTCAAATAT
GTATCCGCTCATGAGACAATAACCCTGATAAATGCTTCAATAATATTGAAAAAGGAAGAGTCCTGAGGCG
GAAAGAACCAGCTGTGGAATGTGTGTCAGTTAGGGTGTGGAAAGTCCCCAGGCTCCCCAGCAGGCAGAAG
TATGCAAAGCATGCATCTCAATTAGTCAGCAACCAGGTGTGGAAAGTCCCCAGGCTCCCCAGCAGGCAGA
AGTATGCAAAGCATGCATCTCAATTAGTCAGCAACCATAGTCCCGCCCCTAACTCCGCCCATCCCGCCCC
TAACTCCGCCCAGTTCCGCCCATTCTCCGCCCCATGGCTGACTAATTTTTTTTATTTATGCAGAGGCCGA
GGCCGCCTCGGCCTCTGAGCTATTCCAGAAGTAGTGAGGAGGCTTTTTTGGAGGCCTAGGCTTTTGCAAA
GATCGATCAAGAGACAGGATGAGGATCGTTTCGCATGATTGAACAAGATGGATTGCACGCAGGTTCTCCG
GCCGCTTGGGTGGAGAGGCTATTCGGCTATGACTGGGCACAACAGACAATCGGCTGCTCTGATGCCGCCG
TGTTCCGGCTGTCAGCGCAGGGGCGCCCGGTTCTTTTTGTCAAGACCGACCTGTCCGGTGCCCTGAATGA
ACTGCAAGACGAGGCAGCGCGGCTATCGTGGCTGGCCACGACGGGCGTTCCTTGCGCAGCTGTGCTCGAC
GTTGTCACTGAAGCGGGAAGGGACTGGCTGCTATTGGGCGAAGTGCCGGGGCAGGATCTCCTGTCATCTC
ACCTTGCTCCTGCCGAGAAAGTATCCATCATGGCTGATGCAATGCGGCGGCTGCATACGCTTGATCCGGC
TACCTGCCCATTCGACCACCAAGCGAAACATCGCATCGAGCGAGCACGTACTCGGATGGAAGCCGGTCTT
GTCGATCAGGATGATCTGGACGAAGAGCATCAGGGGCTCGCGCCAGCCGAACTGTTCGCCAGGCTCAAGG
CGAGCATGCCCGACGGCGAGGATCTCGTCGTGACCCATGGCGATGCCTGCTTGCCGAATATCATGGTGGA
AAATGGCCGCTTTTCTGGATTCATCGACTGTGGCCGGCTGGGTGTGGCGGACCGCTATCAGGACATAGCG
TTGGCTACCCGTGATATTGCTGAAGAGCTTGGCGGCGAATGGGCTGACCGCTTCCTCGTGCTTTACGGTA
TCGCCGCTCCCGATTCGCAGCGCATCGCCTTCTATCGCCTTCTTGACGAGTTCTTCTGAGCGGGACTCTG
GGGTTCGAAATGACCGACCAAGCGACGCCCAACCTGCCATCACGAGATTTCGATTCCACCGCCGCCTTCT
ATGAAAGGTTGGGCTTCGGAATCGTTTTCCGGGACGCCGGCTGGATGATCCTCCAGCGCGGGGATCTCAT
GCTGGAGTTCTTCGCCCACCCTAGGGGGAGGCTAACTGAAACACGGAAGGAGACAATACCGGAAGGAACC
CGCGCTATGACGGCAATAAAAAGACAGAATAAAACGCACGGTGTTGGGTCGTTTGTTCATAAACGCGGGG
TTCGGTCCCAGGGCTGGCACTCTGTCGATACCCCACCGAGACCCCATTGGGGCCAATACGCCCGCGTTTC
TTCCTTTTCCCCACCCCACCCCCCAAGTTCGGGTGAAGGCCCAGGGCTCGCAGCCAACGTCGGGGCGGCA
GGCCCTGCCATAGCCTCAGGTTACTCATATATACTTTAGATTGATTTAAAACTTCATTTTTAATTTAAAA
GGATCTAGGTGAAGATCCTTTTTGATAATCTCATGACCAAAATCCCTTAACGTGAGTTTTCGTTCCACTG
AGCGTCAGACCCCGTAGAAAAGATCAAAGGATCTTCTTGAGATCCTTTTTTTCTGCGCGTAATCTGCTGC
TTGCAAACAAAAAAACCACCGCTACCAGCGGTGGTTTGTTTGCCGGATCAAGAGCTACCAACTCTTTTTC
CGAAGGTAACTGGCTTCAGCAGAGCGCAGATACCAAATACTGTTCTTCTAGTGTAGCCGTAGTTAGGCCA
CCACTTCAAGAACTCTGTAGCACCGCCTACATACCTCGCTCTGCTAATCCTGTTACCAGTGGCTGCTGCC
AGTGGCGATAAGTCGTGTCTTACCGGGTTGGACTCAAGACGATAGTTACCGGATAAGGCGCAGCGGTCGG
GCTGAACGGGGGGTTCGTGCACACAGCCCAGCTTGGAGCGAACGACCTACACCGAACTGAGATACCTACA
GCGTGAGCTATGAGAAAGCGCCACGCTTCCCGAAGGGAGAAAGGCGGACAGGTATCCGGTAAGCGGCAGG
GTCGGAACAGGAGAGCGCACGAGGGAGCTTCCAGGGGGAAACGCCTGGTATCTTTATAGTCCTGTCGGGT
TTCGCCACCTCTGACTTGAGCGTCGATTTTTGTGATGCTCGTCAGGGGGGCGGAGCCTATGGAAAAACGC
CAGCAACGCGGCCTTTTTACGGTTCCTGGCCTTTTGCTGGCCTTTTGCTCACATGTTCTTTCCTGCGTTA
TCCCCTGATTCTGTGGATAACCGTATTACCGCCATGCATTAGTTATTAATAGTAATCAATTACGGGGTCA
TTAGTTCATAGCCCATATATGGAGTTCCGCGTTACATAACTTACGGTAAATGGCCCGCCTGGCTGACCGC
CCAACGACCCCCGCCCATTGACGTCAATAATGACGTATGTTCCCATAGTAACGCCAATAGGGACTTTCCA
TTGACGTCAATGGGTGGAGTATTTACGGTAAACTGCCCACTTGGCAGTACATCAAGTGTATCATATGCCA
AGTACGCCCCCTATTGACGTCAATGACGGTAAATGGCCCGCCTGGCATTATGCCCAGTACATGACCTTAT
GGGACTTTCCTACTTGGCAGTACATCTACGTATTAGTCATCGCTATTACCATGGTGATGCGGTTTTGGCA
GTACATCAATGGGCGTGGATAGCGGTTTGACTCACGGGGATTTCCAAGTCTCCACCCCATTGA
Features (pLannotate 1.2.2; 14 found; start..end, strand, type, name):
    160..3039    +  CDS            OPA1: OPA1_HUMAN - Also known as KIAA0567. Experimental evidence at protein level: Swiss-Prot protein existence level 1. Isoforms that contain the alternative exon 4b (present in isoform 4 and isoform 5) are required for mitochondrial genome maintenance, possibly by anchoring the mitochondrial nucleoids to the inner mitochondrial membrane. From Homo sapiens (Human).
   3064..3783    +  CDS            mEGFP: enhanced GFP with monomerizing A206K mutation (Zacharias et al., 2002) mammalian codon-optimized
   3800..3883    +  CDS            large T antigen (fragment): large T antigen from SV40 (simian virus 40)
   3906..4027    +  polyA_signal   SV40 poly(A) signal: SV40 polyadenylation signal
   4061..4489    -  rep_origin     f1 ori (sequence partly withheld): f1 bacteriophage origin of replication; arrow indicates direction of (+) strand synthesis
   4516..4620    +  promoter       AmpR promoter: bla
   4622..4979    +  promoter       SV40 promoter: SV40 enhancer and early promoter
   5014..5808    +  CDS            NeoR/KanR: aminoglycoside phosphotransferase from Tn5; aph(3')-II (or nptII); confers resistance to neomycin, kanamycin, and G418 (Geneticin®)
   5829..5981    +  CDS            ble (fragment): BLE_KLEPN - Experimental evidence at protein level: Swiss-Prot protein existence level 1. Binding protein with a strong affinity to the bleomycin family of antibiotics. Binds to CL990; an antimitotic-antibiotic compound. From Klebsiella pneumoniae.
   6040..6087    +  polyA_signal   HSV TK poly(A) signal: herpes simplex virus thymidine kinase polyadenylation signal (Cole and Stacy, 1985)
   6178..6194    -  polyA_signal   bGH poly(A) signal (fragment): bovine growth hormone polyadenylation signal
   6416..7004    +  rep_origin     ori: high-copy-number ColE1/pMB1/pBR322/pUC origin of replication
   7179..7482    +  enhancer       CMV enhancer: human cytomegalovirus immediate early enhancer
   7483..124     +  promoter       CMV promoter (across the origin): human cytomegalovirus (CMV) immediate early promoter
