[The description below was written by a language model from this plasmid's Addgene catalogue record and pLannotate feature annotations shown in this document.]
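Description:
Control-2 is a mammalian expression plasmid built on the Clontech pEGFP-N1 backbone that encodes human OPA1 isoform 1, a mitochondrial dynamin-family GTPase, carrying an L248A point mutation and fused to a green fluorescent protein. The sequenced plasmid is 7,562 nt. It replicates at high copy in E. coli through a ColE1/pUC-type origin and also carries an f1 phage origin. A single NeoR/KanR gene (Tn5 aminoglycoside phosphotransferase) serves both hosts. A bacterial bla-type promoter drives it for kanamycin selection in bacteria, and the SV40 enhancer/early promoter drives it for G418 selection in mammalian cells, with an HSV TK polyadenylation signal downstream.

The expression cassette uses the human cytomegalovirus immediate early enhancer and promoter, which span the numbering origin of the sequence, to drive the OPA1 open reading frame. The fluorescent protein coding sequence follows OPA1, and the cassette ends in an SV40 polyadenylation signal. Two details in the feature table differ from the catalogue fields. The catalogue lists the EGFP tag as N-terminal, but the annotated order places the fluorescent protein after OPA1, which makes it a C-terminal fusion as expected for an N1-series vector. The annotation also identifies the reporter as mEGFP, the monomerizing A206K variant, rather than standard EGFP. The short matches to SV40 large T antigen, ble and bGH poly(A) are fragments and probably reflect backbone remnants rather than functional elements.

The construct is intended for expressing the fluorescently tagged OPA1 mutant in mammalian cells. The name suggests it serves as a control mutant within a series associated with a study of OPA1 helical structures and mitochondrial dysfunction, although the record does not state the specific rationale for the L248A substitution.
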