Addgene plasmid #204443: Control-2
Purpose: Mammalian expression plasmid of GFP-tagged hOpa1 isoform 1 mutant protein.
Depositing lab: Keir Neuman. Depositing organization: National Heart, Lung, and Blood Institute (NHLBI). Publication: OPA1 helical structures give perspective to mitochondrial dysfunction. Nyenhuis SB, Wu X, Strub MP, Yim YI, Stanton AE, Baena V, Syed ZA, Canagarajah B, Hammer JA, Hinshaw JE. Nature. 2023 Aug 23. doi: 10.1038/s41586-023-06462-1. PubMed 37612506.
Backbone
  Vector backbone: pEGFP-N1
  Backbone manufacturer: Clontech
  Vector type: Mammalian Expression
  Selectable markers: Neomycin (select with G418)
Growth in bacteria
  Bacterial resistance: Kanamycin, 50 μg/mL
  Growth temperature: 37°C
  Growth strain: DH5alpha
  Copy number: High Copy
Gene/Insert
  Gene/Insert name: hOpa1 isoform 1
  Species: H. sapiens (human)
  Mutation: L248A
  Entrez Gene: OPA1 (a.k.a. BERHS, MGM1, MTDPS14, NPG, NTG, largeG)
  Promoter: CMV
  Tag / fusion protein: EGFP (N terminal on backbone)
  Cloning method: Unknown
  Sequencing primers: 5′ CNV-F; 3′ SV40-pArev
Terms and licenses: Academic/Nonprofit Terms; Industry Terms: Not Available to Industry
How to cite: Control-2 was a gift from Keir Neuman (Addgene plasmid # 204443 ; http://n2t.net/addgene:204443 ; RRID:Addgene_204443)
